Addgene plasmid #159067: pMSR:MSMEG_0576:Dendra
Purpose: T7 expression of C-term fluorescent fusion in E. coli
Depositing lab: Keith Derbyshire & Joseph Wade. Depositing organization: Wadsworth Center, New York State Department of Health. Publication: A Mycobacterial Systems Resource for the Research Community. Judd JA, Canestrari J, Clark R, Joseph A, Lapierre P, Lasek-Nesselquist E, Mir M, Palumbo M, Smith C, Stone M, Upadhyay A, Wirth SE, Dedrick RM, Meier CG, Russell DA, Dills A, Dove E, Kester J, Wolf ID, Zhu J, Rubin ER, Fortune S, Hatfull GF, Gray TA, Wade JT, Derbyshire KM. mBio. 2021 Mar 2;12(2). pii: mBio.02401-20. doi: 10.1128/mBio.02401-20. PubMed 33653882.
Backbone
  Vector backbone: pMSR:Dendra
  Vector type: Bacterial Expression ; Integrating Mycobacterial Expression Vector attL5
Growth in bacteria
  Bacterial resistance: Apramycin, 25 μg/mL
  Growth temperature: 37°C
  Growth strain: DH5alpha
  Copy number: High Copy
Gene/Insert
  Gene/Insert name: MSMEG_0576
  Species: M. smegmatis
  Promoter: pmycTetO
  Tag / fusion protein: Gly-Ala Linker/Dendra2/1x Flag Tag (C terminal on insert)
  Cloning method: Ligation Independent Cloning
  Sequencing primers: 5′ TGATAGAGTTTGTCCTCCCTATCAG; 3′ TCCATATGCACCTTGACACG
Terms and licenses: Academic/Nonprofit Terms; Industry Terms: Not Available to Industry
Depositor comments: NCBI reference sequence: CP000480.1. 5' cloning site: Ase1, destroyed during cloning. 3' cloning site: HindIII, not destroyed during cloning
How to cite: pMSR:MSMEG_0576:Dendra was a gift from Keith Derbyshire & Joseph Wade (Addgene plasmid # 159067 ; http://n2t.net/addgene:159067 ; RRID:Addgene_159067)
