[The description below was written by a language model from this plasmid's Addgene catalogue record and pLannotate feature annotations shown in this document.]
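Description:
pMSR:MSMEG_0576:Dendra is a dual-purpose bacterial vector built on the pMSR:Dendra backbone. It replicates at high copy in E. coli from a ColE1/pUC-type origin. In mycobacteria it acts as an integrating vector, using the mycobacteriophage L5 integrase gene annotated in the feature table to insert site-specifically at the chromosomal L5 attachment site. A single marker, the aac(3)IV aminoglycoside acetyltransferase conferring apramycin resistance, provides selection.

The insert is the Mycobacterium smegmatis gene MSMEG_0576, introduced by ligation-independent cloning. The annotation software labels this roughly 2.8 kb open reading frame by homology as mmpL4, an M. tuberculosis MmpL-family membrane protein involved in siderophore export. This suggests that MSMEG_0576 is a related transporter, but the record itself gives no function. The coding sequence is fused at its C terminus, through a Gly-Ala linker, to the green-to-red photoconvertible fluorescent protein Dendra2, followed by a single FLAG epitope, and a T7 terminator closes the cassette.

Two promoters lie upstream. The first is the recorded pmycTetO promoter, a mycobacterial promoter carrying tet operator sites; the short "tight TRE" fragments in the feature table are most likely these operators rather than a mammalian Tet-responsive promoter. The second is a T7 promoter, which supports the stated purpose of T7-driven expression of the fusion in E. coli.

The plasmid belongs to a systematic mycobacterial resource collection. It is suited to localising the tagged protein by fluorescence imaging, and the FLAG tag allows its detection or purification.
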