Features (pLannotate 1.2.2; 14 found; start..end, strand, type, name):
     15..32      +  promoter       tight TRE promoter (fragment): Tet-responsive promoter PTight, consisting of seven tet operator sequences followed by the minimal CMV promoter
     46..64      +  promoter       T7 promoter: promoter for bacteriophage T7 RNA polymerase
    113..2869    +  CDS            mmpL4: MMPL4_MYCTU - Experimental evidence at protein level: Swiss-Prot protein existence level 1. Part of an export system, which is required for biosynthesis and secretion of siderophores (PubMed:23431276). Essential for normal replication during the active-growth phase of the murine tuberculosis model (PubMed:15908378). From Mycobacterium tuberculosis (strain ATCC 25618 / H37Rv).
   2990..3676    +  CDS            Dendra2: Dendra2 is a photoconvertible green fluorescent protein published in 2006, derived from Dendronephthya sp.. It has high acid sensitivity.
   3716..3736    +  CDS            FLAG (fragment): FLAG® epitope tag, followed by an enterokinase cleavage site
   3745..3787    +  terminator     T7 terminator (fragment): transcription terminator for bacteriophage T7 RNA polymerase
   3993..4793    +  CDS            ApmR: aminoglycoside 3-N-acetyltransferase type IV ; aac(3)IV; confers resistance to apramycin (Paget and Davies, 1996)
   4860..4877    -  misc_feature   MCS (fragment): pBluescript multiple cloning site
   4918..5506    +  rep_origin     ori: high-copy-number ColE1/pMB1/pBR322/pUC origin of replication
   5674..5702    +  misc_feature   MCS (fragment): pUC18/19 multiple cloning site
   6262..7374    +  CDS            33: VINT_BPML5 - Also known as int. Protein inferred from homology: Swiss-Prot protein existence level 3. Integrase is necessary for integration of the phage into the host genome by site-specific recombination. From Mycobacterium phage L5 (Mycobacteriophage L5).
   7436..7540    -  CDS            32 (fragment): VG32_BPML5 - Protein predicted: Swiss-Prot protein existence level 4. From Mycobacterium phage L5 (Mycobacteriophage L5).
   7596..7700    +  CDS            Y4104_STRCO (fragment): Protein inferred from homology: Swiss-Prot protein existence level 3. From Streptomyces coelicolor (strain ATCC BAA-471 / A3(2) / M145).
   7758..8       +  promoter       tight TRE promoter (fragment) (across the origin): Tet-responsive promoter PTight, consisting of seven tet operator sequences followed by the minimal CMV promoter
>Addgene plasmid #159067 | pMSR:MSMEG_0576:Dendra | addgene full sequence | sequence record 315653 | Addgene NGS Result
TGATAGAGTTTGTCCTCCCTATCAGTGATAGATAGGCTTAAGGAGTAATACGACTCACTATAGGGAGAAG
GAGGCCATTATGATTCAAGGCCTGCACAACCGCAGCGATTCCAGACCGCTTCTTCCCCATGCCCTGAGGG
TCCTGGCAATCCCGGTGATCCTGTTCTGGGTGGCGTTCGCCGCCGTGGTGAACATCATCGCGCCGCAGCT
GGAGATCGTCGGCGAGGAGCATTCGGCACCGATGGCGCCCGAGGATGCGCCGTCGCTGACCGGTATGCAC
CGGATGGGCGGCAACTTCCAGGAGTTCGACTCCAACAGCACCGTGATGGTCGTCATCGAGGGTCAGGAAC
CGCTCGGCCCCGACGCGCACGCGTACTACGACGAGATCATCCGCAAACTCCGGCAGGATCCGGAACACAT
TCAGCACATCCAGGACTTCTGGGGCGACACCCTGACGGCGGCCGGCGCCCAGAGCGCGGACGGCAAAGCC
GCATACGTGATGCTGAACCTCGCAGGCGAGCAGGGGCAGACGCTGGCCAACGACGGCGTGCAAGAAGTGC
GGCAGGTGATCGCCGACACCCCGGCGCCGCCGGGCGTGCAGGCCTACGCCGCGGGGCCCGCAGCCCTCAC
CGACGACCTGCACGTGATCGGCAACGCCAGCCTCGGCAAGATCACGCTGTTCACGCTCGTCGCGATAGCG
GTCATGTTGCTCATCGTCTACCGATCGATCGTCACGACGCTGATCCAGCTCGTGCTCACCGGTGTGGGCC
TGCTGGCCTCGCGTGGCCTGATCTCGGTGCTCGCGACGCACGACGTGTTCGGGTTGACCACGTTCGCCGG
GAACATCCTCACGATGCTCGCGATCGCGGCGGCCACCGATTACGGCATCTTCCTGTTCGGCCGGTACCGC
GAGGCCCGCGGCGCGGGCGAGGACCCCGAGACCGCCTATTACACGACGTTCAAATCGGTGTCGCCGGTGA
TCGTGGGGTCGGGTCTGACGATCGCGGGGGCGACGTACTGCCTGAGTTTCGCGCGGCTGCCCTACTTCAG
CACCATGGGCGCCCCGGTCGCGATCGGCATGATCGTGGTCGTCGCCAGTTCGGTGACCATGGGCCCGGCG
GTGCTGTTCCTCGGCAGCAAGGTCGGCCTGTACGAGGCGAAACGCGCTGCCAAAGGCCGCTTCTGGCGAC
GTGTCGGCACGGCCGTCGTGCGCTGGCCCGCCCCGATTCTCGTCGCGAGCGCGTTCATCGTGCTCATCGG
GGTCGTCGCCGTGCCGGGCTACCGGCCCGCCTACAACGACCGCTGGTACCTGCCCGACGATGCCCCGGTC
AACATCGGGTTCGCCGCGGCGGACCGGCATTTCACGCAGGCGCGCATGAACCCCGACATCCTCATGGTCG
AGGCCGACCACGACATGCGGAACCCGGCCGACATGCTGGTGCTCGACCGCGTGGCCAAGAACGTGCTGCG
CACGCAGGGCATCGCGATGGTCCAGAGCATCACGCGTCCACTCGGAATCCCCATCCAGCACAGCTCGATT
CCGTTCCAGACCGCGATCCAGGGACAGACCAGCAACCTGAACCTGCCGTTCCAGCGTGCGCAGTTGGACA
ACCAGCTCAAGATGGTCGAGGCGACGAACCAATCGATCGCCATCATGGAGAAGCAGTACGAACTGTCGCT
GCGGCAGACCAAGCTCACGCAGGACTCGGCGGAGAAGTCGCGCGAACTGCTCGAGGTCACCAAGCAACTG
CGCGACAACATCGCCAACTTCGACGACCAGTTCCGGCCGTTGCGCAATTACTTCTACTGGGAGCCACACT
GTTTCGACATCCCGATGTGCGCGGCCGCGCGATCGTTGTTCGACTCCCTCGACACCGTCGACGAGTTGAC
CGACCGAACGTCGGCAGTGCAGGTCAACACCGATGAATTGGCGGACCTCGCACCGCAGTTGACCGCTCTG
CTGCCGCAGACCATCGCGTCGATGAAGACCAGCCGCGATCTGTCGCTCGCGTCGTACAACTCGCAGAAGG
CCCTGCTGGACCAGATGCAGGCCATGAACGACACCGCGCTGGCGATGGGGCAGAGCTTCGACGAGGCGAA
GAACGACGACTTCTTCTACCTGCCGCCCGAGGCGTTCCAGAACCCGGATTTCGAACGCGGGCTCAAGATG
TTCCTGTCACCGGACGGCAAGTCTGCACGCATGTTCATCACCCACCAGAGCGATCCGGCGACACCGGAGG
GCATCGCCCGTGTGAACGCCGAACGCACTGCCGCGCAAGAAGGTCTGAAGATGTCGTCGCTGTCGGACGC
CAAGATCTTCCTGGGCGGTACCGCGGCGACCTACAAGGACATGAGCGACGGTGCGCGCTACGACCTGATG
ATCGCGGTCGTGTCGGCGCTGACGCTGATCTTCATGATCATGCTCATCCTGACCCGCAGTGCGGTGGCCG
CGCTGGTCATCGTGGGCACCGCGGCAAGCTCGATCGCGGCGTCGTTCGGCATTTCGGTACTGCTGTGGCA
GGACCTGTTCGGCGTGGAGGTGCACTGGCTGGTCATGTTGATGTCGGTCATCATCCTGCTGGCCGTCGGT
TCGGACTACAACCTGCTGCTCGTCTCGCGCTTCAAGGACGAGATCCACGCGGGGCTGAAAACCGGGATCA
TCCGGTCGATGGCCGGCACGGGCGGGGTGGTCACCTCGGCGGGTCTGGTGTTCGCCGCGACCATGGCCGC
GATGCTGGGCAGTGAACTGGTGGTGCTCGCGCAGATGGGGTCGACCATCGCGATCGGTCTGTTGCTCGAC
ACGTTGATCGTGCGGTCACTGCTCATGCCGTCGATCGCGACGCTGCTCGGTCGCTGGTTCTGGTGGCCGC
AGGTGGTCTACCCCCGCGGGGACAACCATTTCCGGCGACCCACCGCCGTCAGCCGCGGCACAGGCGATGA
GGACACCGCAGCGCTGCCCGTGCCGAGCAAGCTTGGTGCGGCCGCGGGCAACACGCCTGGCATCAATCTG
ATCAAGGAGGACATGCGTGTCAAGGTGCATATGGAGGGCAACGTGAACGGTCACGCCTTCGTGATCGAGG
GGGAGGGTAAGGGTAAGCCTTACGAAGGGACCCAGACCGCCAACCTCACCGTCAAGGAGGGCGCCCCTCT
CCCATTCTCGTACGATATCCTCACTACCGCGGTGCATTACGGGAACCGCGTGTTCACCAAGTACCCCGAG
GATATCCCTGACTACTTCAAGCAGAGCTTCCCGGAGGGATACTCCTGGGAGCGGACGATGACCTTCGAAG
ACAAGGGTATCTGTACGATCCGCAGCGACATCTCGCTGGAAGGGGACTGTTTCTTCCAGAACGTCCGTTT
CAAGGGGACCAACTTTCCGCCGAACGGCCCGGTCATGCAGAAGAAGACCCTCAAGTGGGAGCCGAGCACG
GAGAAGCTGCACGTTCGGGACGGCCTCCTGGTCGGCAACATCAACATGGCGCTGCTGCTGGAAGGCGGCG
GCCACTACCTATGCGACTTCAAGACCACGTACAAAGCGAAGAAGGTCGTCCAGCTGCCCGACGCGCACTT
CGTGGACCACCGCATCGAAATCCTGGGGAACGATTCGGACTACAACAAGGTCAAGTTGTACGAGCACGCT
GTGGCACGCTATAGCCCGCTCCCGTCGCAGGTCTGGTTCGAAGGCGGCGGCGGGGAGAACCTGTATTTCC
AGGACTACAAGGACGACGACGACAAGTGATTTAAATAACCCCTTGGGGCCTCTAAACGGGTCTTGAGGGG
TTTTTTGTTAACTAGCGTACGATCGAATTCCTGCAGCTCACGGTAACTGATGCCGTATTTGCAGTACCAG
CGTACGGCCCACAGAATGATGTCACGCTGAAAATGCCGGCCTTTGAATGGGTTCATGTGCAGCTCCATCA
GCAAAAGGGGATGATAAGTTTATCACCACCGACTATTTGCAACAGTGCCGTTGATCGTGCTATGATCGAC
TGATGTCATCAGCGGTGGAGTGCAATGTCGTGCAATACGAATGGCGAAAAGCCGAGCTCATCGGTCAGCT
TCTCAACCTTGGGGTTACCCCCGGCGGTGTGCTGCTGGTCCACAGCTCCTTCCGTAGCGTCCGGCCCCTC
GAAGATGGGCCACTTGGACTGATCGAGGCCCTGCGTGCTACGCTGGGTCCGGGAGGGACGCTCGTCATGC
CCTCGTGGTCAGGTCTGGACGACGAGCCGTTCGATCCTGCCACGTCGCCCGTTACACCGGACCTTGGAGT
TGTCTCTGACACATTCTGGCGCCTGCCAAATGTAAAGCGCAGCGCCCATCCATTTGCCTTTGCGGCAGCG
GGGCCACAGGCAGAGCAGATCATCTCTGATCCATTGCCCCTGCCACCTTACTCGCCTGCAAGCCCGGTCG
CCCGTGTCCATGAACTCGATGGGCAGGTACTTCTCCTCGGCGTGGGACACGATGCCAACACGACGCTGCA
TCTTGCCGAGTTGATGGCAAAGGTTCCCTATGGGGTGCCGAGACACTGCACCATTCTTCAGGATGGCAAG
TTGGTACGCGTCGATTATCTCGAGAATGACCACTGCTGTGAGCGCTTTGCCTTGGCGGACAGGTGGCTCA
AGGAGAAGAGCCTTCAGAAGGAAGGTCCAGTCGGTCATGCCTTTGCTCGGTTGATCCGCTCCCGCGACAT
TGTGGCGACAGCCCTGGGTCAACTGGGCCGAGATCCGTTGATCTTCCTGCATCCGCCAGAGGCGGGATGC
GAAGAATGCGATGCCGCTCGCCAGTCGATTGGCTGAGCTCATGAGCGGAGAACGAGATGACGTTGGAGGG
GCAAGGTCGCGCTGATTGCTGGGGCAACACGGGGGATCCACTAGTTCCATGAGCGTCAGACCCCGTAGAA
AAGATCAAAGGATCTTCTTGAGATCCTTTTTTTCTGCGCGTAATCTGCTGCTTGCAAACAAAAAAACCAC
CGCTACCAGCGGTGGTTTGTTTGCCGGATCAAGAGCTACCAACTCTTTTTCCGAAGGTAACTGGCTTCAG
CAGAGCGCAGATACCAAATACTGTCCTTCTAGTGTAGCCGTAGTTAGGCCACCACTTCAAGAACTCTGTA
GCACCGCCTACATACCTCGCTCTGCTAATCCTGTTACCAGTGGCTGCTGCCAGTGGCGATAAGTCGTGTC
TTACCGGGTTGGACTCAAGACGATAGTTACCGGATAAGGCGCAGCGGTCGGGCTGAACGGGGGGTTCGTG
CACACAGCCCAGCTTGGAGCGAACGACCTACACCGAACTGAGATACCTACAGCGTGAGCTATGAGAAAGC
GCCACGCTTCCCGAGGGGAGAAAGGCGGACAGGTATCCGGTAAGCGGCAGGGTCGGAACAGGAGAGCGCA
CGAGGGAGCTTCCAGGGGGAAACGCCTGGTATCTTTATAGTCCTGTCGGGTTTCGCCACCTCTGACTTGA
GCGTCGATTTTTGTGATGCTCGTCAGGGGGGCGGAGCCTATGGAAAAACGCCAGCAACGCGGCCTTTTTA
CGGTTCCTGGCCTTTTGCTGGCCTTTTGCTCACATGTTCTTTCCTGCGTTATCCCCTGATTCTGTGGATA
ACCGTATTACCGCCTTTGAGTGAGCTGATACCGCTCGCCGCAGCCGAACGACCGAGCGCAACGCGTGCGG
CCGCGGTACCCGGGGATCCTCTAGAGTCGACCACCAAGGGCACCATCTCTGCTTGGGCCACCCCGTTGGC
CGCAGCCAGCTCGCTGAGAGCCGTGAACGACAGGGCGAACGCCAGCCCGCCGACGGCGAGGGTTCCGACC
GCTGCAACTCCCGGTGCAACCTTGTCCCGGTCTATTCTCTTCACTGCACCAGCTCCAATCTGGTGTGAAT
GCCCCTCGTCTGTTCGCGCAGGCGGGGGGCTCTATTCGTTTGTCAGCATCGAAAGTAGCCAGATCAGGGA
TGCGTTGCAACCGCGTATGCCCAGGTCAGAAGAGTCGCACAAGAGTTGCAGACCCCTGGAAAGAAAAATG
GCCAGAGGGCGAAAACACCCTCTGACCAGCGGAGCGGGCGACGGGAATCGAACCCGCGTAGCTAGTTTGG
AAGAATGGGTGTCTGCCGACCACATATGGGCCGGTCAAGATAGGTTTTTACCCCCTCTCGGCTGCATCCT
CTAAGTGGAAAGAAATTGCAGGTCGTAGAAGCGCGTTGAAGCCTGAGAGTTGCACAGGAGTTGCAACCCG
GTAGCCTTGTTCACGACGAGAGGAGACCTAGTTGGCACGTCGCGGATGGGGATCGCTGAAGACTCAGCGC
AGCGGGAGGATCCAAGCCTCATACGTCAACCCGCAGGACGGTGTGAGGTACTACGCGCTGCAGACCTACG
ACAACAAGATGGACGCCGAAGCCTGGCTCGCGGGCGAGAAGCGGCTCATCGAGATGGAGACCTGGACCCC
TCCACAGGACCGGGCGAAGAAGGCAGCCGCCAGCGCCATCACGCTGGAGGAGTACACCCGGAAGTGGCTC
GTGGAGCGCGACCTCGCAGACGGCACCAGGGATCTGTACAGCGGGCACGCGGAGCGCCGCATCTACCCGG
TGCTAGGTGAAGTGGCGGTCACAGAGATGACGCCAGCTCTGGTGCGTGCGTGGTGGGCCGGGATGGGTAG
GAAGCACCCGACTGCCCGCCGGCATGCCTACAACGTCCTCCGGGCGGTGATGAACACAGCGGTCGAGGAC
AAGCTGATCGCAGAGAACCCGTGCCGGATCGAGCAGAAGGCAGCCGATGAGCGCGACGTAGAGGCGCTGA
CGCCTGAGGAGCTGGACATCGTCGCCGCTGAGATCTTCGAGCACTACCGGATCGCGGCATACATCCTGGC
GTGGACGAGCCTCCGGTTCGGAGAGCTGATCGAGCTTCGCCGCAAGGACATCGTGGACGACGGCATGACG
ATGAAGCTCCGGGTGCGCCGTGGCGCTTCCCGCGTGGGGAACAAGATCGTCGTTGGCAACGCCAAGACCG
TCCGGTCGAAGCGTCCTGTGACGGTTCCGCCTCACGTCGCGGAGATGATCCGAGCGCACATGAAGGACCG
TACGAAGATGAACAAGGGCCCCGAGGCATTCCTGGTGACCACGACGCAGGGCAACCGGCTGTCGAAGTCC
GCGTTCACCAAGTCGCTGAAGCGTGGCTACGCCAAGATCGGTCGGCCGGAACTCCGCATCCACGACCTCC
GCGCTGTCGGCGCTACGTTCGCCGCTCAGGCAGGTGCGACGACCAAGGAGCTGATGGCCCGTCTCGGTCA
CACGACTCCTAGGATGGCGATGAAGTACCAGATGGCGTCTGAGGCCCGCGACGAGGCTATCGCTGAGGCG
ATGTCCAAGCTGGCCAAGACCTCCTGAAACGCAAAAAGCCCCCCTCCCAAGGACACTGAGTCCTAAAGAG
GGGGGTTTCTTGTCAGTACGCGAAGAACCACGCCTGGCCGCGAGCGCCAGCACCGCCGCTCTGTGCGGAG
ACCTGGGCACCAGCCCCGCCGCCGCCAGGAGCATTGCCGTTCCCGCCAGAAATCTAGACGGTGACCACAA
CGCGCCCGCTTTGATCGGGGACGTCGAAATATTGGATCGTCGGCACCGTCACGGCCGTGGGAGGCGGCAC
GATCCGCGACGTGATGATCGGCCGCATCCCCACGGTGCTGCGCAGTGAGCTCTACGCCATCCCGGCGTTG
ATCTGTGCGTTCGCACGCACAGGCCCGGTGTGAGAAGGGTCTCTGACGAGCGGGAGAACTCCCTATCAG
