>Addgene plasmid #159067 | pMSR:MSMEG_0576:Dendra | depositor partial sequence | sequence record 307009 | insert sequence
ATGATTCAAGGCCTGCACAACCGCAGCGATTCCAGACCGCTTCTTCCCCATGCCCTGAGGGTCCTGGCAA
TCCCGGTGATCCTGTTCTGGGTGGCGTTCGCCGCCGTGGTGAACATCATCGCGCCGCAGCTGGAGATCGT
CGGCGAGGAGCATTCGGCACCGATGGCGCCCGAGGATGCGCCGTCGCTGACCGGTATGCACCGGATGGGC
GGCAACTTCCAGGAGTTCGACTCCAACAGCACCGTGATGGTCGTCATCGAGGGTCAGGAACCGCTCGGCC
CCGACGCGCACGCGTACTACGACGAGATCATCCGCAAACTCCGGCAGGATCCGGAACACATTCAGCACAT
CCAGGACTTCTGGGGCGACACCCTGACGGCGGCCGGCGCCCAGAGCGCGGACGGCAAAGCCGCATACGTG
ATGCTGAACCTCGCAGGCGAGCAGGGGCAGACGCTGGCCAACGACGGCGTGCAAGAAGTGCGGCAGGTGA
TCGCCGACACCCCGGCGCCGCCGGGCGTGCAGGCCTACGCCGCGGGGCCCGCAGCCCTCACCGACGACCT
GCACGTGATCGGCAACGCCAGCCTCGGCAAGATCACGCTGTTCACGCTCGTCGCGATAGCGGTCATGTTG
CTCATCGTCTACCGATCGATCGTCACGACGCTGATCCAGCTCGTGCTCACCGGTGTGGGCCTGCTGGCCT
CGCGTGGCCTGATCTCGGTGCTCGCGACGCACGACGTGTTCGGGTTGACCACGTTCGCCGGGAACATCCT
CACGATGCTCGCGATCGCGGCGGCCACCGATTACGGCATCTTCCTGTTCGGCCGGTACCGCGAGGCCCGC
GGCGCGGGCGAGGACCCCGAGACCGCCTATTACACGACGTTCAAATCGGTGTCGCCGGTGATCGTGGGGT
CGGGTCTGACGATCGCGGGGGCGACGTACTGCCTGAGTTTCGCGCGGCTGCCCTACTTCAGCACCATGGG
CGCCCCGGTCGCGATCGGCATGATCGTGGTCGTCGCCAGTTCGGTGACCATGGGCCCGGCGGTGCTGTTC
CTCGGCAGCAAGGTCGGCCTGTACGAGGCGAAACGCGCTGCCAAAGGCCGCTTCTGGCGACGTGTCGGCA
CGGCCGTCGTGCGCTGGCCCGCCCCGATTCTCGTCGCGAGCGCGTTCATCGTGCTCATCGGGGTCGTCGC
CGTGCCGGGCTACCGGCCCGCCTACAACGACCGCTGGTACCTGCCCGACGATGCCCCGGTCAACATCGGG
TTCGCCGCGGCGGACCGGCATTTCACGCAGGCGCGCATGAACCCCGACATCCTCATGGTCGAGGCCGACC
ACGACATGCGGAACCCGGCCGACATGCTGGTGCTCGACCGCGTGGCCAAGAACGTGCTGCGCACGCAGGG
CATCGCGATGGTCCAGAGCATCACGCGTCCACTCGGAATCCCCATCCAGCACAGCTCGATTCCGTTCCAG
ACCGCGATCCAGGGACAGACCAGCAACCTGAACCTGCCGTTCCAGCGTGCGCAGTTGGACAACCAGCTCA
AGATGGTCGAGGCGACGAACCAATCGATCGCCATCATGGAGAAGCAGTACGAACTGTCGCTGCGGCAGAC
CAAGCTCACGCAGGACTCGGCGGAGAAGTCGCGCGAACTGCTCGAGGTCACCAAGCAACTGCGCGACAAC
ATCGCCAACTTCGACGACCAGTTCCGGCCGTTGCGCAATTACTTCTACTGGGAGCCACACTGTTTCGACA
TCCCGATGTGCGCGGCCGCGCGATCGTTGTTCGACTCCCTCGACACCGTCGACGAGTTGACCGACCGAAC
GTCGGCAGTGCAGGTCAACACCGATGAATTGGCGGACCTCGCACCGCAGTTGACCGCTCTGCTGCCGCAG
ACCATCGCGTCGATGAAGACCAGCCGCGATCTGTCGCTCGCGTCGTACAACTCGCAGAAGGCCCTGCTGG
ACCAGATGCAGGCCATGAACGACACCGCGCTGGCGATGGGGCAGAGCTTCGACGAGGCGAAGAACGACGA
CTTCTTCTACCTGCCGCCCGAGGCGTTCCAGAACCCGGATTTCGAACGCGGGCTCAAGATGTTCCTGTCA
CCGGACGGCAAGTCTGCACGCATGTTCATCACCCACCAGAGCGATCCGGCGACACCGGAGGGCATCGCCC
GTGTGAACGCCGAACGCACTGCCGCGCAAGAAGGTCTGAAGATGTCGTCGCTGTCGGACGCCAAGATCTT
CCTGGGCGGTACCGCGGCGACCTACAAGGACATGAGCGACGGTGCGCGCTACGACCTGATGATCGCGGTC
GTGTCGGCGCTGACGCTGATCTTCATGATCATGCTCATCCTGACCCGCAGTGCGGTGGCCGCGCTGGTCA
TCGTGGGCACCGCGGCAAGCTCGATCGCGGCGTCGTTCGGCATTTCGGTACTGCTGTGGCAGGACCTGTT
CGGCGTGGAGGTGCACTGGCTGGTCATGTTGATGTCGGTCATCATCCTGCTGGCCGTCGGTTCGGACTAC
AACCTGCTGCTCGTCTCGCGCTTCAAGGACGAGATCCACGCGGGGCTGAAAACCGGGATCATCCGGTCGA
TGGCCGGCACGGGCGGGGTGGTCACCTCGGCGGGTCTGGTGTTCGCCGCGACCATGGCCGCGATGCTGGG
CAGTGAACTGGTGGTGCTCGCGCAGATGGGGTCGACCATCGCGATCGGTCTGTTGCTCGACACGTTGATC
GTGCGGTCACTGCTCATGCCGTCGATCGCGACGCTGCTCGGTCGCTGGTTCTGGTGGCCGCAGGTGGTCT
ACCCCCGCGGGGACAACCATTTCCGGCGACCCACCGCCGTCAGCCGCGGCACAGGCGATGAGGACACCGC
AGCGCTGCCCGTGCCGAGC
